>Addgene plasmid #110698 | E. coli 16S toehold switch sensor | depositor full sequence | sequence record 212253 | E. coli 16S toehold switch sensor sequence 4192 bps
AAGTCTAACGCTGCTCTGGGCTAACTGTCGCGCTAATACGACTCACTATAGGGAACGTCAATGAGCAAAG
GTATTAACTTTACTCCCTTGGACTTTAGAACAGAGGAGATAAAGATGAAGGGAGTAAAGAACCTGGCGGC
AGCGCAAAAGATGCGTAAAGGAGAAGAACTTTTCACTGGAGTTGTCCCAATTCTTGTTGAATTAGATGGT
GATGTTAATGGGCACAAATTTTCTGTCAGTGGAGAGGGTGAAGGTGATGCAACATACGGAAAACTTACCC
TTAAATTTATTTGCACTACTGGAAAACTACCTGTTCCGTGGCCAACACTTGTCACTACTTTCGGTTATGG
TGTTCAATGCTTTGCGAGATACCCAGATCACATGAAACAGCATGACTTTTTCAAGAGTGCCATGCCCGAA
GGTTACGTACAGGAAAGAACTATATTTTTCAAAGATGACGGGAACTACAAGACACGTGCTGAAGTCAAGT
TTGAAGGTGATACCCTTGTTAATAGAATCGAGTTAAAAGGTATTGATTTTAAAGAAGATGGAAACATTCT
TGGACACAAATTGGAATACAACTATAACTCACACAATGTATACATCATGGCAGACAAACAAAAGAATGGA
ATCAAAGTTAACTTCAAAATTAGACACAACATTGAAGATGGAAGCGTTCAACTAGCAGACCATTATCAAC
AAAATACTCCGATTGGCGATGGCCCTGTCCTTTTACCAGACAACCATTACCTGTCCACACAATCTGCCCT
TTCGAAAGATCCCAACGAAAAGAGAGACCACATGGTCCTTCTTGAGTTTGTAACCGCTGCTGGGATTACA
CATGGCATGGATGAACTATACAAAAGGCCTGCAGCAAACGACGAAAACTACGCTGCATCAGTTTAATAAG
ATAAACCAGAGCGGCACGGCAAGCAGAGTATACGAGATTCGGTAGCCACCGCTGAGCATAACTAGCATAA
CCCCTTGGGGCCTCTAAACGGGTCTTGAGGGGTTTTTTGCTGAAACCTCAGGCATTTGAGAAGCACACGG
TCACACTGCTTCCGGTAGTCAATAAACCGGTAAACCAGCAATAGACATAAGCGGCTATTTAACGACCCTG
CCCTGAACCGACGACAAGCTGACGACCGGGTCTCCGCAAGTGGCACTTTTCGGGGAAATGTGCGCGGAAC
CCCTATTTGTTTATTTTTCTAAATACATTCAAATATGTATCCGCTCATGAATTAATTCTTAGAAAAACTC
ATCGAGCATCAAATGAAACTGCAATTTATTCATATCAGGATTATCAATACCATATTTTTGAAAAAGCCGT
TTCTGTAATGAAGGAGAAAACTCACCGAGGCAGTTCCATAGGATGGCAAGATCCTGGTATCGGTCTGCGA
TTCCGACTCGTCCAACATCAATACAACCTATTAATTTCCCCTCGTCAAAAATAAGGTTATCAAGTGAGAA
ATCACCATGAGTGACGACTGAATCCGGTGAGAATGGCAAAAGTTTATGCATTTCTTTCCAGACTTGTTCA
ACAGGCCAGCCATTACGCTCGTCATCAAAATCACTCGCATCAACCAAACCGTTATTCATTCGTGATTGCG
CCTGAGCGAGACGAAATACGCGGTCGCTGTTAAAAGGACAATTACAAACAGGAATCGAATGCAACCGGCG
CAGGAACACTGCCAGCGCATCAACAATATTTTCACCTGAATCAGGATATTCTTCTAATACCTGGAATGCT
GTTTTCCCGGGGATCGCAGTGGTGAGTAACCATGCATCATCAGGAGTACGGATAAAATGCTTGATGGTCG
GAAGAGGCATAAATTCCGTCAGCCAGTTTAGTCTGACCATCTCATCTGTAACATCATTGGCAACGCTACC
TTTGCCATGTTTCAGAAACAACTCTGGCGCATCGGGCTTCCCATACAATCGATAGATTGTCGCACCTGAT
TGCCCGACATTATCGCGAGCCCATTTATACCCATATAAATCAGCATCCATGTTGGAATTTAATCGCGGCC
TAGAGCAAGACGTTTCCCGTTGAATATGGCTCATACTCTTCCTTTTTCAATATTATTGAAGCATTTATCA
GGGTTATTGTCTCATGAGCGGATACATATTTGAATGTATTTAGAAAAATAAACAAATAGGCATGCTAGCG
CAGAAACGTCCTAGAAGATGCCAGGAGGATACTTAGCAGAGAGACAATAAGGCCGGAGCGAAGCCGTTTT
TCCATAGGCTCCGCCCCCCTGACGAACATCACGAAATCTGACGCTCAAATCAGTGGTGGCGAAACCCGAC
AGGACTATAAAGATACCAGGCGTTTCCCCCTGATGGCTCCCTCTTGCGCTCTCCTGTTCCCGTCCTGCGG
CGTCCGTGTTGTGGTGGAGGCTTTACCCAAATCACCACGTCCCGTTCCGTGTAGACAGTTCGCTCCAAGC
TGGGCTGTGTGCAAGAACCCCCCGTTCAGCCCGACTGCTGCGCCTTATCCGGTAACTATCATCTTGAGTC
CAACCCGGAAAGACACGACAAAACGCCACTGGCAGCAGCCATTGGTAACTGAGAATTAGTGGATTTAGAT
ATCGAGAGTCTTGAAGTGGTGGCCTAACAGAGGCTACACTGAAAGGACAGTATTTGGTATCTGCGCTCCA
CTAAAGCCAGTTACCAGGTTAAGCAGTTCCCCAACTGACTTAACCTTCGATCAAACCGCCTCCCCAGGCG
GTTTTTTCGTTTACAGAGCAGGAGATTACGACGATCGTAAAAGGATCTCAAGAAGATCCTTTACGGATTC
CCGACACCATCACTCTAGATTTCAGTGCAATTTATCTCTTCAAATGTAGCACCTGAAGTCAGCCCCATAC
GATATAAGTTGTAATTCTCATGTTAGTCATGCCCCGCGCCCACCGGAAGGAGCTGACTGGGTTGAAGGCT
CTCAAGGGCATCGGTCGAGATCCCGGTGCCTAATGAGTGAGCTAACTTACATTAATTGCGTTGCGCTCAC
TGCCCGCTTTCCAGTCGGGAAACCTGTCGTGCCAGCTGCATTAATGAATCGGCCAACGCGCGGGGAGAGG
CGGTTTGCGTATTGGGCGCCAGGGTGGTTTTTCTTTTCACCAGTGAGACGGGCAACAGCTGATTGCCCTT
CACCGCCTGGCCCTGAGAGAGTTGCAGCAAGCGGTCCACGCTGGTTTGCCCCAGCAGGCGAAAATCCTGT
TTGATGGTGGTTAACGGCGGGATATAACATGAGCTGTCTTCGGTATCGTCGTATCCCACTACCGAGATGT
CCGCACCAACGCGCAGCCCGGACTCGGTAATGGCGCGCATTGCGCCCAGCGCCATCTGATCGTTGGCAAC
CAGCATCGCAGTGGGAACGATGCCCTCATTCAGCATTTGCATGGTTTGTTGAAAACCGGACATGGCACTC
CAGTCGCCTTCCCGTTCCGCTATCGGCTGAATTTGATTGCGAGTGAGATATTTATGCCAGCCAGCCAGAC
GCAGACGCGCCGAGACAGAACTTAATGGGCCCGCTAACAGCGCGATTTGCTGGTGACCCAATGCGACCAG
ATGCTCCACGCCCAGTCGCGTACCGTCTTCATGGGAGAAAATAATACTGTTGATGGGTGTCTGGTCAGAG
ACATCAAGAAATAACGCCGGAACATTAGTGCAGGCAGCTTCCACAGCAATGGCATCCTGGTCATCCAGCG
GATAGTTAATGATCAGCCCACTGACGCGTTGCGCGAGAAGATTGTGCACCGCCGCTTTACAGGCTTCGAC
GCCGCTTCGTTCTACCATCGACACCACCACGCTGGCACCCAGTTGATCGGCGCGAGATTTAATCGCCGCG
ACAATTTGCGACGGCGCGTGCAGGGCCAGACTGGAGGTGGCAACGCCAATCAGCAACGACTGTTTGCCCG
CCAGTTGTTGTGCCACGCGGTTGGGAATGTAATTCAGCTCCGCCATCGCCGCTTCCACTTTTTCCCGCGT
TTTCGCAGAAACGTGGCTGGCCTGGTTCACCACGCGGGAAACGGTCTGATAAGAGACACCGGCATACTCT
GCGACATCGTATAACGTTACTGGTTTCACATTCACCACCCTGAATTGACTCTCTTCCGGGCGCTATCATG
CCATACCGCGAAAGGTTTTGCGCCATTCGATGGTGTCCGGGATCTCGACGCTCTCCCTTATG
Features (pLannotate 1.2.2; 12 found; start..end, strand, type, name):
     34..52      +  promoter       T7 promoter: promoter for bacteriophage T7 RNA polymerase
    151..864     +  CDS            hfriFP: hfriFP is a fluorescent protein published in 2013, derived from Herbaspirillum frisingense.
    874..894     +  CDS            ssrA tag (LVA) (fragment): C-terminal peptide that mediates degradation in bacteria through the ClpXP and ClpAP proteases (McGinness et al., 2006) mutant LVA variant that confers accelerated degradation under some conditions (Andersen et al., 1998)
    972..1019    +  terminator     T7 terminator: transcription terminator for bacteriophage T7 RNA polymerase
   1183..1240    +  promoter       AmpR promoter (fragment): bla
   1249..2064    -  CDS            KanR: aminoglycoside phosphotransferase; aph(3')-Ia; confers resistance to kanamycin in bacteria or G418 (Geneticin®) in eukaryotes
   2065..2156    -  promoter       AmpR promoter: bla
   2174..2809    -  rep_origin     ColA ori: Plasmids containing the ColA origin of replication can be propagated in E. coli cells that contain additional plasmids with compatible origins.
   2894..2958    -  CDS            TcR (fragment): tetracycline efflux protein; tet; confers resistance to tetracycline
   2973..2994    -  protein_bind   CAP binding site: CAP binding activates transcription in the presence of cAMP. E. coli catabolite activator protein
   3007..4089    -  CDS            lacI: lac repressor; lacI; The lac repressor binds to the lac operator to inhibit transcription in E. coli. This inhibition can be relieved by adding lactose or isopropyl-β-D-thiogalactopyranoside (IPTG).
   4090..4167    -  promoter       lacI promoter: lacI
