>Addgene plasmid #110698 | E. coli 16S toehold switch sensor | addgene full sequence | sequence record 217906 | Addgene NGS Result
AAGTCTAACGCTGCTCTGGGCTAACTGTCGCGCTAATACGACTCACTATAGGGAACGTCAATGAGCAAAG
GTATTAACTTTACTCCCTTGGACTTTAGAACAGAGGAGATAAAGATGAAGGGAGTAAAGAACCTGGCGGC
AGCGCAAAAGATGCGTAAAGGAGAAGAACTTTTCACTGGAGTTGTCCCAATTCTTGTTGAATTAGATGGT
GATGTTAATGGGCACAAATTTTCTGTCAGTGGAGAGGGTGAAGGTGATGCAACATACGGAAAACTTACCC
TTAAATTTATTTGCACTACTGGAAAACTACCTGTTCCGTGGCCAACACTTGTCACTACTTTCGGTTATGG
TGTTCAATGCTTTGCGAGATACCCAGATCACATGAAACAGCATGACTTTTTCAAGAGTGCCATGCCCGAA
GGTTACGTACAGGAAAGAACTATATTTTTCAAAGATGACGGGAACTACAAGACACGTGCTGAAGTCAAGT
TTGAAGGTGATACCCTTGTTAATAGAATCGAGTTAAAAGGTATTGATTTTAAAGAAGATGGAAACATTCT
TGGACACAAATTGGAATACAACTATAACTCACACAATGTATACATCATGGCAGACAAACAAAAGAATGGA
ATCAAAGTTAACTTCAAAATTAGACACAACATTGAAGATGGAAGCGTTCAACTAGCAGACCATTATCAAC
AAAATACTCCGATTGGCGATGGCCCTGTCCTTTTACCAGACAACCATTACCTGTCCACACAATCTGCCCT
TTCGAAAGATCCCAACGAAAAGAGAGACCACATGGTCCTTCTTGAGTTTGTAACCGCTGCTGGGATTACA
CATGGCATGGATGAACTATACAAAAGGCCTGCAGCAAACGACGAAAACTACGCTGCATCAGTTTAATAAG
ATAAACCAGAGCGGCACGGCAAGCAGAGTATACGAGATTCGGTAGCCACCGCTGAGCAATAACTAGCATA
ACCCCTTGGGGCCTCTAAACGGGTCTTGAGGGGTTTTTTGCTGAAACCTCAGGCATTTGAGAAGCACACG
GTCACACTGCTTCCGGTAGTCAATAAACCGGTAAACCAGCAATAGACATAAGCGGCTATTTAACGACCCT
GCCCTGAACCGACGACAAGCTGACGACCGGGTCTCCGCAAGTGGCACTTTTCGGGGAAATGTGCGCGGAA
CCCCTATTTGTTTATTTTTCTAAATACATTCAAATATGTATCCGCTCATGAATTAATTCTTAGAAAAACT
CATCGAGCATCAAATGAAACTGCAATTTATTCATATCAGGATTATCAATACCATATTTTTGAAAAAGCCG
TTTCTGTAATGAAGGAGAAAACTCACCGAGGCAGTTCCATAGGATGGCAAGATCCTGGTATCGGTCTGCG
ATTCCGACTCGTCCAACATCAATACAACCTATTAATTTCCCCTCGTCAAAAATAAGGTTATCAAGTGAGA
AATCACCATGAGTGACGACTGAATCCGGTGAGAATGGCAAAAGTTTATGCATTTCTTTCCAGACTTGTTC
AACAGGCCAGCCATTACGCTCGTCATCAAAATCACTCGCATCAACCAAACCGTTATTCATTCGTGATTGC
GCCTGAGCGAGACGAAATACGCGGTCGCTGTTAAAAGGACAATTACAAACAGGAATCGAATGCAACCGGC
GCAGGAACACTGCCAGCGCATCAACAATATTTTCACCTGAATCAGGATATTCTTCTAATACCTGGAATGC
TGTTTTCCCGGGGATCGCAGTGGTGAGTAACCATGCATCATCAGGAGTACGGATAAAATGCTTGATGGTC
GGAAGAGGCATAAATTCCGTCAGCCAGTTTAGTCTGACCATCTCATCTGTAACATCATTGGCAACGCTAC
CTTTGCCATGTTTCAGAAACAACTCTGGCGCATCGGGCTTCCCATACAATCGATAGATTGTCGCACCTGA
TTGCCCGACATTATCGCGAGCCCATTTATACCCATATAAATCAGCATCCATGTTGGAATTTAATCGCGGC
CTAGAGCAAGACGTTTCCCGTTGAATATGGCTCATACTCTTCCTTTTTCAATATTATTGAAGCATTTATC
AGGGTTATTGTCTCATGAGCGGATACATATTTGAATGTATTTAGAAAAATAAACAAATAGGCATGCTAGC
GCAGAAACGTCCTAGAAGATGCCAGGAGGATACTTAGCAGAGAGACAATAAGGCCGGAGCGAAGCCGTTT
TTCCATAGGCTCCGCCCCCCTGACGAACATCACGAAATCTGACGCTCAAATCAGTGGTGGCGAAACCCGA
CAGGACTATAAAGATACCAGGCGTTTCCCCCTGATGGCTCCCTCTTGCGCTCTCCTGTTCCCGTCCTGCG
GCGTCCGTGTTGTGGTGGAGGCTTTACCCAAATCACCACGTCCCGTTCCGTGTAGACAGTTCGCTCCAAG
CTGGGCTGTGTGCAAGAACCCCCCGTTCAGCCCGACTGCTGCGCCTTATCCGGTAACTATCATCTTGAGT
CCAACCCGGAAAGACACGACAAAACGCCACTGGCAGCAGCCATTGGTAACTGAGAATTAGTGGATTTAGA
TATCGAGAGTCTTGAAGTGGTGGCCTAACAGAGGCTACACTGAAAGGACAGTATTTGGTATCTGCGCTCC
ACTAAAGCCAGTTACCAGGTTAAGCAGTTCCCCAACTGACTTAACCTTCGATCAAACCGCCTCCCCAGGC
GGTTTTTTCGTTTACAGAGCAGGAGATTACGACGATCGTAAAAGGATCTCAAGAAGATCCTTTACGGATT
CCCGACACCATCACTCTAGATTTCAGTGCAATTTATCTCTTCAAATGTAGCACCTGAAGTCAGCCCCATA
CGATATAAGTTGTAATTCTCATGTTAGTCATGCCCCGCGCCCACCGGAAGGAGCTGACTGGGTTGAAGGC
TCTCAAGGGCATCGGTCGAGATCCCGGTGCCTAATGAGTGAGCTAACTTACATTAATTGCGTTGCGCTCA
CTGCCCGCTTTCCAGTCGGGAAACCTGTCGTGCCAGCTGCATTAATGAATCGGCCAACGCGCGGGGAGAG
GCGGTTTGCGTATTGGGCGCCAGGGTGGTTTTTCTTTTCACCAGTGAGACGGGCAACAGCTGATTGCCCT
TCACCGCCTGGCCCTGAGAGAGTTGCAGCAAGCGGTCCACGCTGGTTTGCCCCAGCAGGCGAAAATCCTG
TTTGATGGTGGTTAACGGCGGGATATAACATGAGCTGTCTTCGGTATCGTCGTATCCCACTACCGAGATG
TCCGCACCAACGCGCAGCCCGGACTCGGTAATGGCGCGCATTGCGCCCAGCGCCATCTGATCGTTGGCAA
CCAGCATCGCAGTGGGAACGATGCCCTCATTCAGCATTTGCATGGTTTGTTGAAAACCGGACATGGCACT
CCAGTCGCCTTCCCGTTCCGCTATCGGCTGAATTTGATTGCGAGTGAGATATTTATGCCAGCCAGCCAGA
CGCAGACGCGCCGAGACAGAACTTAATGGGCCCGCTAACAGCGCGATTTGCTGGTGACCCAATGCGACCA
GATGCTCCACGCCCAGTCGCGTACCGTCTTCATGGGAGAAAATAATACTGTTGATGGGTGTCTGGTCAGA
GACATCAAGAAATAACGCCGGAACATTAGTGCAGGCAGCTTCCACAGCAATGGCATCCTGGTCATCCAGC
GGATAGTTAATGATCAGCCCACTGACGCGTTGCGCGAGAAGATTGTGCACCGCCGCTTTACAGGCTTCGA
CGCCGCTTCGTTCTACCATCGACACCACCACGCTGGCACCCAGTTGATCGGCGCGAGATTTAATCGCCGC
GACAATTTGCGACGGCGCGTGCAGGGCCAGACTGGAGGTGGCAACGCCAATCAGCAACGACTGTTTGCCC
GCCAGTTGTTGTGCCACGTGGCTGGCCTGGTTCACCACGCGGGAAACGGTCTGATAAGAGACACCGGCAT
ACTCTGCGACATCGTATAACGTTACTGGTTTCACATTCACCACCCTGAATTGACTCTCTTCCGGGCGCTA
TCATGCCATACCGCGAAAGGTTTTGCGCCATTCGATGGTGTCCGGGATCTCGACGCTCTCCCTTATG
Features (pLannotate 1.2.2; 13 found; start..end, strand, type, name):
     34..52      +  promoter       T7 promoter: promoter for bacteriophage T7 RNA polymerase
    151..864     +  CDS            hfriFP: hfriFP is a fluorescent protein published in 2013, derived from Herbaspirillum frisingense.
    874..894     +  CDS            ssrA tag (LVA) (fragment): C-terminal peptide that mediates degradation in bacteria through the ClpXP and ClpAP proteases (McGinness et al., 2006) mutant LVA variant that confers accelerated degradation under some conditions (Andersen et al., 1998)
    973..1020    +  terminator     T7 terminator: transcription terminator for bacteriophage T7 RNA polymerase
   1184..1241    +  promoter       AmpR promoter (fragment): bla
   1250..2065    -  CDS            KanR: aminoglycoside phosphotransferase; aph(3')-Ia; confers resistance to kanamycin in bacteria or G418 (Geneticin®) in eukaryotes
   2066..2157    -  promoter       AmpR promoter: bla
   2175..2810    -  rep_origin     ColA ori: Plasmids containing the ColA origin of replication can be propagated in E. coli cells that contain additional plasmids with compatible origins.
   2895..2959    -  CDS            TcR (fragment): tetracycline efflux protein; tet; confers resistance to tetracycline
   2974..2995    -  protein_bind   CAP binding site: CAP binding activates transcription in the presence of cAMP. E. coli catabolite activator protein
   3008..3938    -  CDS            lacI (fragment): lac repressor; lacI; The lac repressor binds to the lac operator to inhibit transcription in E. coli. This inhibition can be relieved by adding lactose or isopropyl-β-D-thiogalactopyranoside (IPTG).
   3936..4024    -  CDS            lacI (fragment): lac repressor; lacI; The lac repressor binds to the lac operator to inhibit transcription in E. coli. This inhibition can be relieved by adding lactose or isopropyl-β-D-thiogalactopyranoside (IPTG).
   4025..4102    -  promoter       lacI promoter: lacI
