[The description below was written by a language model from this plasmid's Addgene catalogue record and pLannotate feature annotations shown in this document.]
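Description:
The E. coli 16S toehold switch sensor is a low-copy synthetic-biology plasmid built on the pCOLA backbone. It replicates in E. coli from the ColA origin, which is compatible with other common plasmid origins, and is selected with kanamycin through an aminoglycoside phosphotransferase (KanR) gene. The backbone also carries lacI with its own promoter, plus small remnants annotated as a CAP binding site, a tetracycline-resistance fragment and a partial bla promoter.

The payload is a single T7-driven expression unit. About a hundred bases lie unannotated between the T7 promoter and the reporter open reading frame. This is the expected position for the toehold switch riboregulator, although the feature tables do not label it. In such a design, a hairpin in the 5' leader sequesters the ribosome binding site and start codon until a complementary trigger RNA binds the single-stranded toehold and opens the structure, allowing translation. According to the record, the trigger here is the V3 hypervariable region of the 16S rRNA, and the output is GFP. The automated annotation assigns the reporter to a different fluorescent protein (hfriFP), which should probably be read as a similarity match rather than as contradicting the depositor's description. The reporter is followed by a partial match to an ssrA (LVA) degradation tag and a T7 terminator.

Two sequence records are provided. The depositor's sequence shows an intact lacI, whereas the repository's sequencing result is 65 nt shorter and splits lacI into two fragments. This matches the depositor's note of a 66 bp deletion near the 5' end of lacI that does not affect function. The sensor comes from work on a low-cost, paper-based platform for analysing gut microbiota and host biomarkers.
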