Addgene plasmid #110698: E. coli 16S toehold switch sensor
Purpose: Toehold switch sensor to detect the V3 hypervariable region of the 16S rRNA with GFP output
Depositing lab: James Collins. Depositing organization: Massachusetts Institute of Technology. Publication: A low-cost paper-based synthetic biology platform for analyzing gut microbiota and host biomarkers. Takahashi MK, Tan X, Dy AJ, Braff D, Akana RT, Furuta Y, Donghia N, Ananthakrishnan A, Collins JJ. Nat Commun. 2018 Aug 21;9(1):3347. doi: 10.1038/s41467-018-05864-4. PubMed 30131493.
Backbone
  Vector backbone: pCOLA
  Vector type: Synthetic Biology
Growth in bacteria
  Bacterial resistance: Kanamycin, 50 μg/mL
  Growth temperature: 37°C
  Growth strain: NEB Stable
  Copy number: Low Copy
Gene/Insert
  Gene/Insert name: E. coli 16S toehold switch sensor
  Promoter: T7
  Cloning method: Gibson Cloning
  Sequencing primers: 5′ ttcaccaccctgaattgactc
Terms and licenses: Academic/Nonprofit Terms; Industry Terms: Not Available to Industry
Depositor comments: Note: Plasmid contains a 66 basepair deletion near the 5' end of the lacI ORF. This deletion does not affect plasmid function.
How to cite: E. coli 16S toehold switch sensor was a gift from James Collins (Addgene plasmid # 110698 ; http://n2t.net/addgene:110698 ; RRID:Addgene_110698)
